Addgene plasmid #147421: pAc5.1B-EGFP-DmNot2_436-585_R
Purpose: Insect Expression of DmNot2_436-585
Depositing lab: Elisa Izaurralde. Depositing organization: Max Planck Institute for Developmental Biology. Publication: NOT10 and C2orf29/NOT11 form a conserved module of the CCR4-NOT complex that docks onto the NOT1 N-terminal domain. Bawankar P, Loh B, Wohlbold L, Schmidt S, Izaurralde E. RNA Biol. 2013 Feb;10(2):228-44. doi: 10.4161/rna.23018. Epub 2013 Jan 9. PubMed 23303381.
Backbone
  Vector backbone: Unknown
  Vector type: Insect Expression
Growth in bacteria
  Bacterial resistance: Ampicillin, 100 μg/mL
  Growth temperature: 37°C
  Growth strain: DH5alpha
  Copy number: Low Copy
Gene/Insert
  Gene/Insert name: DmNot2_436-585 (alt names: regena (rga); CG2138, CG2161)
  Species: D. melanogaster (fly)
  Entrez Gene: Rga (a.k.a. Dmel_CG2161, CG2138, CG2161, Dmel\CG2161, NOT2, Not2, RGA, l(3)03834, not2)
  Cloning method: Unknown
Terms and licenses: Academic/Nonprofit Terms; Industry Terms: Not Available to Industry
Depositor comments: ORF extracted from NCBI NM_169080.1 Plasmids from this collection were made available to the research community and donated after the lab closed. Please note that the sequence provided by the depositing laboratory may be theoretical/predicted or based on Sanger sequencing results. There may be discrepancies between sequencing results obtained by Addgene and the depositor sequence. If an Addgene verified sequence is not available, please contact before placing your order to request that our lab fully sequence the plasmid.
How to cite: pAc5.1B-EGFP-DmNot2_436-585_R was a gift from Elisa Izaurralde (Addgene plasmid # 147421 ; http://n2t.net/addgene:147421 ; RRID:Addgene_147421)
