[The description below was written by a language model from this plasmid's Addgene catalogue record and pLannotate feature annotations shown in this document.]
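Description:
pAc5.1B-EGFP-DmNot2_436-585_R is an insect-cell expression plasmid of about 6.5 kb. It produces a C-terminal fragment (residues 436–585) of the Drosophila melanogaster CCR4-NOT subunit Not2, encoded by the Rga (Regena) gene, as a fusion to EGFP. The catalogue lists the backbone as unknown, although the name and the annotated parts suggest a pAc5.1-type vector. Expression is driven by the constitutive D. melanogaster actin 5C (Ac5) promoter, which is followed by the EGFP coding sequence and then the Not2 fragment, so EGFP sits at the N-terminus of the fusion. The annotated Rga match overlaps the end of EGFP by a few dozen bases, which most likely reflects automated annotation rather than the true junction. A V5 epitope tag lies just downstream of the insert, but the record does not show whether it is in frame or preceded by a stop codon. An SV40 polyadenylation signal terminates the transcript. The meaning of the "_R" suffix is not stated.

For propagation in E. coli, the plasmid carries a ColE1/pUC-type origin and an ampicillin resistance gene (β-lactamase) with its own promoter. The catalogue nevertheless describes it as low copy. Short fragments of SV40 large T antigen and a tetracycline resistance gene are also annotated and appear to be non-functional backbone remnants. No marker for selection in insect cells is annotated, which points to transient transfection.

The stated purpose is insect expression of the Not2 fragment. The associated publication concerns the architecture of the CCR4-NOT deadenylase complex, so a GFP-tagged domain of this kind would suit interaction mapping by co-immunoprecipitation or localisation studies in Drosophila cultured cells. The depositor notes that the supplied sequence may be theoretical rather than fully verified.
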