Features (pLannotate 1.2.2; 10 found; start..end, strand, type, name):
     56..2568    +  promoter       Ac5 promoter: Drosophila melanogaster actin 5C promoter
   2588..3304    +  CDS            EGFP: EGFP is a basic (constitutively fluorescent) green fluorescent protein published in 1996, derived from Aequorea victoria. It is reported to be a rapidly-maturing weak dimer with moderate acid sensitivity.
   3242..3763    +  CDS            Rga (fragment): RGA_DROME - Also known as Not2 From Drosophila melanogaster (Fruit fly).
   3789..3830    +  CDS            V5 tag: epitope tag from simian virus 5
   3930..4064    -  polyA_signal   SV40 poly(A) signal: SV40 polyadenylation signal
   4087..4171    -  CDS            large T antigen (fragment): large T antigen from SV40 (simian virus 40)
   4172..4642    +  CDS            TcR (fragment): tetracycline efflux protein; tet; confers resistance to tetracycline
   4686..5274    -  rep_origin     ori: high-copy-number ColE1/pMB1/pBR322/pUC origin of replication
   5445..6305    -  CDS            AmpR: β-lactamase; bla; confers resistance to ampicillin, carbenicillin, and related antibiotics
   6306..6410    -  promoter       AmpR promoter: bla
>Addgene plasmid #147421 | pAc5.1B-EGFP-DmNot2_436-585_R | depositor full sequence | sequence record 289868 | Full Sequence
CTTCAAGGAATTAATTCTATATTCTAAAAACACAAATGATACTTCTAAAAAAAATCATGAATGGCATCAA
CTCTGAATCAAATCTTTGCAGATGCACCTACTTCTCATTTCCACTGTCACATCATTTTTCCAGATCTCGC
TGCCTGTTATGTGGCCCACAAACCAAGACACGTTTTATGGCCATTAAAGCTGGCTGATCGTCGCCAAACA
CCAAATACATATCAATATGTACATTCGAGAAAGAAGCGATCAAAGAAGCGTCTTCGGGCGAGTAGGAGAA
TGCGGAGGAGAAGGAGAACGAGCTGATCTAGTATCTCTCCACAATCCAATGCCAACTGACCAACTGGCCA
TATTCGGAGCAATTTGAAGCCAATTTCCATCGCCTGGCGATCGCTCCATTCTTGGCTATATGTTTTTCAC
CGTTCCCGGGGCCATTTTCAAAGACTCGTCGGTAAGATAAGATTGTGTCACTCGCTGTCTCTCTTCATTT
GTCGAAGAATGCTGAGGAATTTCGCGATGACGTCGGCGAGTATTTTGAAGAATGAGAATAATTTGTATTT
ATACGAAAATCAGTTAGTGGAATTTTCTACAAAAACATGTTATCTATAGATAATTTTGTTGCAAAATATG
TTGACTATGACAAAGATTGTATGTATATACCTTTAATGTATTCTCATTTTCTTATGTATTTATAATGGCA
ATGATGATACTGATGATATTTTAAGATGATGCCAGACCACAGGCTGATTTCTGCGTCTTTTGCCGAACGC
AGTGCATGTGCGGTTGTTGTTTTTTGGAATAGTTTCAATTTTCGGACTGTCCGCTTTGATTTCAGTTTCT
TGGCTTATTCAAAAAGCAAAGTAAAGCCAAAAAAGCGAGATGGCAATACCAAATGCGGCAAAACGGTAGT
GGAAGGAAAGGGGTGCGGGGCAGCGGAAGGAAGGGTGGGGCGGGGCGTGGCGGGGTCTGTGGCTGGGCGC
GACGTCACCGACGTTGGAGCCACTCCTTTGACCATGTGTGCGTGTGTGTATTATTCGTGTCTCGCCACTC
GCCGGTTGTTTTTTTCTTTTTATCTCGCTCTCTCTAGCGCCATCTCGTACGCATGCTCAACGCACCGCAT
GTTGCCGTGTCCTTTATGCGTCATTTTGGCTCGAAATAGGCAATTATTTAAACAAAGATTAGTCAACGAA
AACGCTAAAATAAATAAGTCTACAATATGGTTACTTATTGCCATGTGTGTGCAGCCAACGATAGCAACAA
AAGCAACAACACAGTGGCTTTCCCTCTTTCACTTTTTGTTTGCAAGCGCGTGCGAGCAAGACGGCACGAC
CGGCAAACGCAATTACGCTGACAAAGAGCAGACGAAGTTTTGGCCGAAAAACATCAAGGCGCCTGATACG
AATGCATTTGCAATAACAATTGCGATATTTAATATTGTTTATGAAGCTGTTTGACTTCAAAACACACAAA
AAAAAAAATAAAACAAATTATTTGAAAGAGAATTAGGAATCGGACAGCTTATCGTTACGGGCTAACAGCA
CACCGAGACGAAATAGCTTACCTGACGTCACAGCCTCTGGAAGAACTGCCGCCAAGCAGAGAGAGAGAGA
AAAAGAGGGAGAGCAGCTTAGACCGCATGTGCTTGTGTGTGAGGCGTCTCTCTCTTCGTCTCCTGTTTGC
GCAAACGCATAGACTGCACTGAGAAAATCGATTACCTATTTTTTATGAATGAATATTTGCACTATTACTA
TTCAAAACTATTAAGATAGCAATCACATTCAATAGCCAAATACTATACCACCTGAGCGATGCAACGAAAT
GATCAATTTGAGCAAAAATGCTGCATATTTAGGACGGCATCATTATAGAAATGCTTCTTGCTGTGTACTT
TTCTCTCGTCTGGCAGCTGTTTCGCCGTTATTGTTAAAACCGGCTTAAGTTAGGTGTGTTTTCTACGACT
AGTGATGCCCCTACTAGAAGATGTGTGTTGCACAAATGTCCCTGAATAACCAATTTGAAGTGCAGATAGC
AGTAAACGTAAGCTAATATGAATATTATTTAACTGTAATGTTTTAATATCGCTGGACATTACTAATAAAC
CCACTATAAACACATGTACATATGTATGTTTTGGCATACAATGAGTAGTTGGGGAAAAAATGTGTAAAAG
CACCGTGACCATCACAGCATAAAGATAACCAGCTGAAGTATCGAATATGAGTAACCCCCAAATTGAATCA
CATGCCGCAACTGATAGGACCCATGGAAGTACACTCTTCATGGCGATATACAAGACACACACAAGCACGA
ACACCCAGTTGCGGAGGAAATTCTCCGTAAATGAAAACCCAATCGGCGAACAATTCATACCCATATATGG
TAAAAGTTTTGAACGCGACTTGAGAGCGGAGAGCATTGCGGCTGATAAGGTTTTAGCGCTAAGCGGGCTT
TATAAAACGGGCTGCGGGACCAGTTTTCATATCACTACCGTTTGAGTTCTTGTGCTGTGTGGATACTCCT
CCCGACACAAAGCCGCTCCATCAGCCAGCAGTCGTCTAATCCAGAGACCCCGGATCGGGGTACCAACATG
GTGAGCAAGGGCGAGGAGCTGTTCACCGGGGTGGTGCCCATCCTGGTCGAGCTGGACGGCGACGTAAACG
GCCACAAGTTCAGCGTGTCCGGCGAGGGCGAGGGCGATGCCACCTACGGCAAGCTGACCCTGAAGTTCAT
CTGCACCACCGGCAAGCTGCCCGTGCCCTGGCCCACCCTCGTGACCACCCTGACCTACGGCGTGCAGTGC
TTCAGCCGCTACCCCGACCACATGAAGCAGCACGACTTCTTCAAGTCCGCCATGCCCGAAGGCTACGTCC
AGGAGCGCACCATCTTCTTCAAGGACGACGGCAACTACAAGACCCGCGCCGAGGTGAAGTTCGAGGGCGA
CACCCTGGTGAACCGCATCGAGCTGAAGGGCATCGACTTCAAGGAGGACGGCAACATCCTGGGGCACAAG
CTGGAGTACAACTACAACAGCCACAACGTCTATATCATGGCCGACAAGCAGAAGAACGGCATCAAGGTGA
ACTTCAAGATCCGCCACAACATCGAGGACGGCAGCGTGCAGCTCGCCGACCACTACCAGCAGAACACCCC
CATCGGCGACGGCCCCGTGCTGCTGCCCGACAACCACTACCTGAGCACCCAGTCCGCCCTGAGCAAAGAC
CCCAACGAGAAGCGCGATCACATGGTCCTGCTGGAGTTCGTGACCGCCGCCGGGATCACTCTCGGCATGG
ACGAGCTGTACAAGCCAAGCTTGCTGAACCTGAACTCGCAGGAGAGCTTGCATACAACCTTCGCTGGCCC
CTTCGTAGCACAGCCCTGCAGAGCACAAGACGTTGAGTTCAACGTGCCACCCGAATATCTGATTAACTTT
GCGATAAGAGACAAACTAACAGCGCCGGTACTGAAAAAGCTGCAAGAAGACCTGCTCTTTTTCCTTTTTT
ACACGAACATCGGCGATATGATGCAATTGATGGCAGCTGCTGAATTGCATAGTCGCGAGTGGCGATACCA
CGTGGAGGAGAAAATATGGATAACTCGAATTCCTGGCATTGATCAATATGAAAAAAATGGTACAAAAGAG
CGCGGCACCTTCTACTACTTTGATGCGCAAAGTTGGAAACGTTTGTCCAAGGTTTTCCAAATAGATCCCG
AGAAATTAGATAAATGTCCCAATATAAGTGCGTTTATGAATGGACAGTCTGTATAATCTAGAGGGCCCGC
GGTTCGAAGGTAAGCCTATCCCTAACCCTCTCCTCGGTCTCGATTCTACGCGTACCGGTCATCATCACCA
TCACCATTGAGTTTAAACCCGCTGATCAGCCTCGACTGTGCCTTCTAAGGCCTGAGCTCGCTGATCAGCC
TCGATCGAGGATCCAGACATGATAAGATACATTGATGAGTTTGGACAAACCACAACTAGAATGCAGTGAA
AAAAATGCTTTATTTGTGAAATTTGTGATGCTATTGCTTTATTTGTAACCATTATAAGCTGCAATAAACA
AGTTAACAACAACAATTGCATTCATTTTATGTTTCAGGTTCAGGGGGAGGTGTGGGAGGTTTTTTAAAGC
AAGTAAAACCTCTACAAATGTGGTATGGCTGATTATGATCAGTCGACCGATGCCCTTGAGAGCCTTCAAC
CCAGTCAGCTCCTTCCGGTGGGCGCGGGGCATGACTATCGTCGCCGCACTTATGACTGTCTTCTTTATCA
TGCAACTCGTAGGACAGGTGCCGGCAGCGCTCTGGGTCATTTTCGGCGAGGACCGCTTTCGCTGGAGCGC
GACGATGATCGGCCTGTCGCTTGCGGTATTCGGAATCTTGCACGCCCTCGCTCAAGCCTTCGTCACTGGT
CCCGCCACCAAACGTTTCGGCGAGAAGCAGGCCATTATCGCCGGCATGGCGGCCGACGCGCTGGGCTACG
TCTTGCTGGCGTTCGCGACGCGAGGCTGGATGGCCTTCCCCATTATGATTCTTCTCGCTTCCGGCGGCAT
CGGGATGCCCGCGTTGCAGGCCATGCTGTCCAGGCAGGTAGATGACGACCATCAGGGACAGCTTCAAGGA
TCGCTCGCGGCTCTTACCAGCCAGCAAAAGGCCAGGAACCGTAAAAAGGCCGCGTTGCTGGCGTTTTTCC
ATAGGCTCCGCCCCCCTGACGAGCATCACAAAAATCGACGCTCAAGTCAGAGGTGGCGAAACCCGACAGG
ACTATAAAGATACCAGGCGTTTCCCCCTGGAAGCTCCCTCGTGCGCTCTCCTGTTCCGACCCTGCCGCTT
ACCGGATACCTGTCCGCCTTTCTCCCTTCGGGAAGCGTGGCGCTTTCTCAATGCTCACGCTGTAGGTATC
TCAGTTCGGTGTAGGTCGTTCGCTCCAAGCTGGGCTGTGTGCACGAACCCCCCGTTCAGCCCGACCGCTG
CGCCTTATCCGGTAACTATCGTCTTGAGTCCAACCCGGTAAGACACGACTTATCGCCACTGGCAGCAGCC
ACTGGTAACAGGATTAGCAGAGCGAGGTATGTAGGCGGTGCTACAGAGTTCTTGAAGTGGTGGCCTAACT
ACGGCTACACTAGAAGGACAGTATTTGGTATCTGCGCTCTGCTGAAGCCAGTTACCTTCGGAAAAAGAGT
TGGTAGCTCTTGATCCGGCAAACAAACCACCGCTGGTAGCGGTGGTTTTTTTGTTTGCAAGCAGCAGATT
ACGCGCAGAAAAAAAGGATCTCAAGAAGATCCTTTGATCTTTTCTACGGGGTCTGACGCTCAGTGGAACG
AAAACTCACGTTAAGGGATTTTGGTCATGAGATTATCAAAAAGGATCTTCACCTAGATCCTTTTAAATTA
AAAATGAAGTTTTAAATCAATCTAAAGTATATATGAGTAAACTTGGTCTGACAGTTACCAATGCTTAATC
AGTGAGGCACCTATCTCAGCGATCTGTCTATTTCGTTCATCCATAGTTGCCTGACTCCCCGTCGTGTAGA
TAACTACGATACGGGAGGGCTTACCATCTGGCCCCAGTGCTGCAATGATACCGCGAGACCCACGCTCACC
GGCTCCAGATTTATCAGCAATAAACCAGCCAGCCGGAAGGGCCGAGCGCAGAAGTGGTCCTGCAACTTTA
TCCGCCTCCATCCAGTCTATTAATTGTTGCCGGGAAGCTAGAGTAAGTAGTTCGCCAGTTAATAGTTTGC
GCAACGTTGTTGCCATTGCTGCAGGCATCGTGGTGTCACGCTCGTCGTTTGGTATGGCTTCATTCAGCTC
CGGTTCCCAACGATCAAGGCGAGTTACATGATCCCCCATGTTGTGCAAAAAAGCGGTTAGCTCCTTCGGT
CCTCCGATCGTTGTCAGAAGTAAGTTGGCCGCAGTGTTATCACTCATGGTTATGGCAGCACTGCATAATT
CTCTTACTGTCATGCCATCCGTAAGATGCTTTTCTGTGACTGGTGAGTACTCAACCAAGTCATTCTGAGA
ATAGTGTATGCGGCGACCGAGTTGCTCTTGCCCGGCGTCAACACGGGATAATACCGCGCCACATAGCAGA
ACTTTAAAAGTGCTCATCATTGGAAAACGTTCTTCGGGGCGAAAACTCTCAAGGATCTTACCGCTGTTGA
GATCCAGTTCGATGTAACCCACTCGTGCACCCAACTGATCTTCAGCATCTTTTACTTTCACCAGCGTTTC
TGGGTGAGCAAAAACAGGAAGGCAAAATGCCGCAAAAAAGGGAATAAGGGCGACACGGAAATGTTGAATA
CTCATACTCTTCCTTTTTCAATATTATTGAAGCATTTATCAGGGTTATTGTCTCATGAGCGGATACATAT
TTGAATGTATTTAGAAAAATAAACAAATAGGGGTTCCGCGCACATTTCCCCGAAAAGTGCCACCTGACGT
CTAAGAAACCATTATTATCATGACATTAACCTATAAAAATAGGCGTATCACGAGGCCCTTTCGT
